Addgene plasmid #75793: SGK223 gRNA (BRDN0001147947)
Purpose: 3rd generation lentiviral gRNA plasmid targeting human SGK223
Depositing lab: John Doench & David Root. Depositing organization: Broad Institute. Publication: Optimized sgRNA design to maximize activity and minimize off-target effects of CRISPR-Cas9. Doench JG, Fusi N, Sullender M, Hegde M, Vaimberg EW, Donovan KF, Smith I, Tothova Z, Wilen C, Orchard R, Virgin HW, Listgarten J, Root DE. Nat Biotechnol. 2016 Jan 18. doi: 10.1038/nbt.3437. PubMed 26780180.
Backbone
  Vector backbone: lentiGuide-Puro
  Backbone manufacturer: Zhang Lab (Addgene plasmid # 52963)
  Vector type: Mammalian Expression, Lentiviral, CRISPR
  Selectable markers: Puromycin
Growth in bacteria
  Bacterial resistance: Ampicillin, 100 μg/mL
  Growth temperature: 37°C
  Growth strain: DH5alpha
  Copy number: High Copy
Gene/Insert
  Gene/Insert name: SGK223 (alt names: SGK223; NM_001080826.2)
  gRNA/shRNA sequence: TGGAGTTTGAATGGTCCGTG
  Species: H. sapiens (human)
  Promoter: hU6
  Cloning method: Unknown
  Sequencing primers: 5′ U6-F; 3′ pS2-R
Terms and licenses: Academic/Nonprofit Terms; Industry Terms: Not Available to Industry
Depositor comments: The gRNA was designed to target the following Genbank reference sequence(s): NM_001080826.2. Note that this plasmid does NOT contain Cas9. It should be used in conjunction with lentiCas9-Blast (Addgene #52962) or otherwise with cell lines already expressing Cas9. Browse the full kinome gRNA library at http://www.addgene.org/pooled-library/broadgpp-human-kinome/ or visit http://www.broadinstitute.org/rnai/public/ for detailed protocols and information.
How to cite: SGK223 gRNA (BRDN0001147947) was a gift from John Doench & David Root (Addgene plasmid # 75793 ; http://n2t.net/addgene:75793 ; RRID:Addgene_75793)
