[The description below was written by a language model from this plasmid's Addgene catalogue record and pLannotate feature annotations shown in this document.]
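Description:
SGK223 gRNA (BRDN0001147947) is a third-generation lentiviral single-guide RNA plasmid built on the lentiGuide-Puro backbone, designed to target the human SGK223 gene for CRISPR-Cas9 editing in mammalian cells. It is maintained in E. coli through a high-copy ColE1/pUC-type origin with ampicillin selection (β-lactamase). The backbone also carries an f1 origin, an SV40 origin and leftover cloning-vector elements such as lac promoter/operator and T7/T3 promoter sequences. The annotated assembled sequence is about 8.3 kb.

The viral genome is driven by an RSV promoter fused to a truncated HIV-1 5' LTR, which makes transcription in packaging cells Tat-independent. This is followed by the Ψ packaging signal with a partial gag region, the Rev response element for nuclear export of the genomic RNA, and a cPPT/CTS element that aids nuclear import. The genome ends in a self-inactivating ΔU3 3' LTR followed by an SV40 polyadenylation signal.

Two expression units sit between the LTRs. A human U6 RNA polymerase III promoter transcribes the SGK223-specific 20-nt spacer joined to the Streptococcus pyogenes gRNA scaffold. An EF-1α core promoter with its intron A drives puromycin N-acetyltransferase, stabilised by a downstream WPRE, so transduced cells can be selected with puromycin.

The plasmid does not encode Cas9, so it must be used with a separate Cas9 lentivector or in cells that already express Cas9. It is an individual clone corresponding to a guide from a human kinome gRNA library designed with optimised sgRNA rules, and is suited to knockout studies of SGK223.
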