Features (pLannotate 1.2.2; 29 found; start..end, strand, type, name):
     14..80      +  CDS            small t antigen (fragment): SV40 (simian virus 40) small t antigen
    106..317     +  promoter       EF-1α core promoter: core promoter for human elongation factor EF-1α
    318..1256    +  intron         EF-1α intron A: intron upstream of the start codon of human EF-1α
   1278..1877    +  CDS            PuroR (fragment): puromycin N-acetyltransferase; pac from Streptomyces; confers resistance to puromycin
   1893..2481    +  misc_feature   WPRE: woodchuck hepatitis virus posttranscriptional regulatory element
   2532..2551    +  misc_feature   cPPT/CTS (fragment): central polypurine tract and central termination sequence of HIV-1
   2553..2786    +  LTR            3' LTR (ΔU3): self-inactivating 3' long terminal repeat (LTR) from HIV-1
   2864..2985    +  polyA_signal   SV40 poly(A) signal: SV40 polyadenylation signal
   3025..3160    +  rep_origin     SV40 ori: SV40 origin of replication
   3181..3199    -  promoter       T7 promoter: promoter for bacteriophage T7 RNA polymerase
   3207..3362    +  CDS            lacZα (fragment): LacZα fragment of β-galactosidase; lacZ fragment
   3367..3795    +  rep_origin     f1 ori (sequence partly withheld): f1 bacteriophage origin of replication; arrow indicates direction of (+) strand synthesis
   3848..3952    +  promoter       AmpR promoter: bla
   3953..4813    +  CDS            AmpR: β-lactamase; bla; confers resistance to ampicillin, carbenicillin, and related antibiotics
   4984..5572    +  rep_origin     ori: high-copy-number ColE1/pMB1/pBR322/pUC origin of replication
   5755..5847    +  CDS            lacI (fragment): lac repressor; lacI; The lac repressor binds to the lac operator to inhibit transcription in E. coli. This inhibition can be relieved by adding lactose or isopropyl-β-D-thiogalactopyranoside (IPTG).
   5860..5881    +  protein_bind   CAP binding site: CAP binding activates transcription in the presence of cAMP. E. coli catabolite activator protein
   5896..5926    +  promoter       lac promoter: promoter for the E. coli lac operon
   5934..5950    +  protein_bind   lac operator: The lac repressor binds to the lac operator to inhibit transcription in E. coli. This inhibition can be relieved by adding lactose or isopropyl-β-D-thiogalactopyranoside (IPTG). lac repressor encoded by lacI
   5995..6013    +  promoter       T3 promoter: promoter for bacteriophage T3 RNA polymerase
   6041..6267    +  promoter       RSV promoter: Rous sarcoma virus enhancer/promoter
   6268..6448    +  LTR            5' LTR (truncated): truncated 5' long terminal repeat (LTR) from HIV-1
   6495..6620    +  misc_feature   HIV-1 Ψ: packaging signal of human immunodeficiency virus type 1
   6604..6967    +  CDS            HIV-1 gag (fragment): gag protein from human immunodeficiency virus 1; gag
   7113..7346    +  misc_feature   RRE: The Rev response element (RRE) of HIV-1 allows for Rev-dependent mRNA export from the nucleus to the cytoplasm.
   7723..7749    +  CDS            Rev (fragment): human immunodeficiency virus 1 (HIV-1) Rev protein; rev; enhances nuclear export of unspliced and incompletely spliced viral mRNAs
   7753..7993    +  promoter       U6 promoter: RNA polymerase III promoter for human U6 snRNA
   8023..8098    +  misc_RNA       gRNA scaffold: guide RNA scaffold for the Streptococcus pyogenes CRISPR/Cas9 system
   8154..8271    +  misc_feature   cPPT/CTS: central polypurine tract and central termination sequence of HIV-1
>Addgene plasmid #75793 | SGK223 gRNA (BRDN0001147947) | addgene full sequence | sequence record 184578 | Addgene Assembled Sequence
CCCGGGTGCAAAGATGGATAAAGTTTTAAACAGAGAGGAATCTTTGCAGCTAATGGACCTTCTAGGTCTT
GAAAGGAGTGGGAATTGGCTCCGGTGCCCGTCAGTGGGCAGAGCGCACATCGCCCACAGTCCCCGAGAAG
TTGGGGGGAGGGGTCGGCAATTGATCCGGTGCCTAGAGAAGGTGGCGCGGGGTAAACTGGGAAAGTGATG
TCGTGTACTGGCTCCGCCTTTTTCCCGAGGGTGGGGGAGAACCGTATATAAGTGCAGTAGTCGCCGTGAA
CGTTCTTTTTCGCAACGGGTTTGCCGCCAGAACACAGGTAAGTGCCGTGTGTGGTTCCCGCGGGCCTGGC
CTCTTTACGGGTTATGGCCCTTGCGTGCCTTGAATTACTTCCACCTGGCTGCAGTACGTGATTCTTGATC
CCGAGCTTCGGGTTGGAAGTGGGTGGGAGAGTTCGAGGCCTTGCGCTTAAGGAGCCCCTTCGCCTCGTGC
TTGAGTTGAGGCCTGGCCTGGGCGCTGGGGCCGCCGCGTGCGAATCTGGTGGCACCTTCGCGCCTGTCTC
GCTGCTTTCGATAAGTCTCTAGCCATTTAAAATTTTTGATGACCTGCTGCGACGCTTTTTTTCTGGCAAG
ATAGTCTTGTAAATGCGGGCCAAGATCTGCACACTGGTATTTCGGTTTTTGGGGCCGCGGGCGGCGACGG
GGCCCGTGCGTCCCAGCGCACATGTTCGGCGAGGCGGGGCCTGCGAGCGCGGCCACCGAGAATCGGACGG
GGGTAGTCTCAAGCTGGCCGGCCTGCTCTGGTGCCTGGCCTCGCGCCGCCGTGTATCGCCCCGCCCTGGG
CGGCAAGGCTGGCCCGGTCGGCACCAGTTGCGTGAGCGGAAAGATGGCCGCTTCCCGGCCCTGCTGCAGG
GAGCTCAAAATGGAGGACGCGGCGCTCGGGAGAGCGGGCGGGTGAGTCACCCACACAAAGGAAAAGGGCC
TTTCCGTCCTCAGCCGTCGCTTCATGTGACTCCACGGAGTACCGGGCGCCGTCCAGGCACCTCGATTAGT
TCTCGAGCTTTTGGAGTACGTCGTCTTTAGGTTGGGGGGAGGGGTTTTATGCGATGGAGTTTCCCCACAC
TGAGTGGGTGGAGACTGAAGTTAGGCCAGCTTGGCACTTGATGTAATTCTCCTTGGAATTTGCCCTTTTT
GAGTTTGGATCTTGGTTCATTCTCAAGCCTCAGACAGTGGTTCAAAGTTTTTTTCTTCCATTTCAGGTGT
CGTGACGTACGGCCACCATGACCGAGTACAAGCCCACGGTGCGCCTCGCCACCCGCGACGACGTCCCCAG
GGCCGTACGCACCCTCGCCGCCGCGTTCGCCGACTACCCCGCCACGCGCCACACCGTCGATCCGGACCGC
CACATCGAGCGGGTCACCGAGCTGCAAGAACTCTTCCTCACGCGCGTCGGGCTCGACATCGGCAAGGTGT
GGGTCGCGGACGACGGCGCCGCCGTGGCGGTCTGGACCACGCCGGAGAGCGTCGAAGCGGGGGCGGTGTT
CGCCGAGATCGGCCCGCGCATGGCCGAGTTGAGCGGTTCCCGGCTGGCCGCGCAGCAACAGATGGAAGGC
CTCCTGGCGCCGCACCGGCCCAAGGAGCCCGCGTGGTTCCTGGCCACCGTCGGAGTCTCGCCCGACCACC
AGGGCAAGGGTCTGGGCAGCGCCGTCGTGCTCCCCGGAGTGGAGGCGGCCGAGCGCGCCGGGGTGCCCGC
CTTCCTGGAGACCTCCGCGCCCCGCAACCTCCCCTTCTACGAGCGGCTCGGCTTCACCGTCACCGCCGAC
GTCGAGGTGCCCGAAGGACCGCGCACCTGGTGCATGACCCGCAAGCCCGGTGCCTGAACGCGTTAAGTCG
ACAATCAACCTCTGGATTACAAAATTTGTGAAAGATTGACTGGTATTCTTAACTATGTTGCTCCTTTTAC
GCTATGTGGATACGCTGCTTTAATGCCTTTGTATCATGCTATTGCTTCCCGTATGGCTTTCATTTTCTCC
TCCTTGTATAAATCCTGGTTGCTGTCTCTTTATGAGGAGTTGTGGCCCGTTGTCAGGCAACGTGGCGTGG
TGTGCACTGTGTTTGCTGACGCAACCCCCACTGGTTGGGGCATTGCCACCACCTGTCAGCTCCTTTCCGG
GACTTTCGCTTTCCCCCTCCCTATTGCCACGGCGGAACTCATCGCCGCCTGCCTTGCCCGCTGCTGGACA
GGGGCTCGGCTGTTGGGCACTGACAATTCCGTGGTGTTGTCGGGGAAATCATCGTCCTTTCCTTGGCTGC
TCGCCTGTGTTGCCACCTGGATTCTGCGCGGGACGTCCTTCTGCTACGTCCCTTCGGCCCTCAATCCAGC
GGACCTTCCTTCCCGCGGCCTGCTGCCGGCTCTGCGGCCTCTTCCGCGTCTTCGCCTTCGCCCTCAGACG
AGTCGGATCTCCCTTTGGGCCGCCTCCCCGCGTCGACTTTAAGACCAATGACTTACAAGGCAGCTGTAGA
TCTTAGCCACTTTTTAAAAGAAAAGGGGGGACTGGAAGGGCTAATTCACTCCCAACGAAGACAAGATCTG
CTTTTTGCTTGTACTGGGTCTCTCTGGTTAGACCAGATCTGAGCCTGGGAGCTCTCTGGCTAACTAGGGA
ACCCACTGCTTAAGCCTCAATAAAGCTTGCCTTGAGTGCTTCAAGTAGTGTGTGCCCGTCTGTTGTGTGA
CTCTGGTAACTAGAGATCCCTCAGACCCTTTTAGTCAGTGTGGAAAATCTCTAGCAGTACGTATAGTAGT
TCATGTCATCTTATTATTCAGTATTTATAACTTGCAAAGAAATGAATATCAGAGAGTGAGAGGAACTTGT
TTATTGCAGCTTATAATGGTTACAAATAAAGCAATAGCATCACAAATTTCACAAATAAAGCATTTTTTTC
ACTGCATTCTAGTTGTGGTTTGTCCAAACTCATCAATGTATCTTATCATGTCTGGCTCTAGCTATCCCGC
CCCTAACTCCGCCCATCCCGCCCCTAACTCCGCCCAGTTCCGCCCATTCTCCGCCCCATGGCTGACTAAT
TTTTTTTATTTATGCAGAGGCCGAGGCCGCCTCGGCCTCTGAGCTATTCCAGAAGTAGTGAGGAGGCTTT
TTTGGAGGCCTAGGGACGTACCCAATTCGCCCTATAGTGAGTCGTATTACGCGCGCTCACTGGCCGTCGT
TTTACAACGTCGTGACTGGGAAAACCCTGGCGTTACCCAACTTAATCGCCTTGCAGCACATCCCCCTTTC
GCCAGCTGGCGTAATAGCGAAGAGGCCCGCACCGATCGCCCTTCCCAACAGTTGCGCAGCCTGAATGGCG
AATGGG
[124 nt withheld, positions 3367-3490]
C
[91 nt withheld, positions 3492-3582]
A
[49 nt withheld, positions 3584-3632]
CCTTTGACGTTGGAGTCCACGTTCTTT
[37 nt withheld, positions 3660-3696]
ACCCTATCTCGGTCTATTCTTTTGATTTATAAGGGATTTTGCCGATTTCGGCCTATTGGTTAAAAAATGA
GCTGATTTAACAAAAATTTAACGCGAATTTTAACAAAATATTAACGCTTACAATTTAGGTGGCACTTTTC
GGGGAAATGTGCGCGGAACCCCTATTTGTTTATTTTTCTAAATACATTCAAATATGTATCCGCTCATGAG
ACAATAACCCTGATAAATGCTTCAATAATATTGAAAAAGGAAGAGTATGAGTATTCAACATTTCCGTGTC
GCCCTTATTCCCTTTTTTGCGGCATTTTGCCTTCCTGTTTTTGCTCACCCAGAAACGCTGGTGAAAGTAA
AAGATGCTGAAGATCAGTTGGGTGCACGAGTGGGTTACATCGAACTGGATCTCAACAGCGGTAAGATCCT
TGAGAGTTTTCGCCCCGAAGAACGTTTTCCAATGATGAGCACTTTTAAAGTTCTGCTATGTGGCGCGGTA
TTATCCCGTATTGACGCCGGGCAAGAGCAACTCGGTCGCCGCATACACTATTCTCAGAATGACTTGGTTG
AGTACTCACCAGTCACAGAAAAGCATCTTACGGATGGCATGACAGTAAGAGAATTATGCAGTGCTGCCAT
AACCATGAGTGATAACACTGCGGCCAACTTACTTCTGACAACGATCGGAGGACCGAAGGAGCTAACCGCT
TTTTTGCACAACATGGGGGATCATGTAACTCGCCTTGATCGTTGGGAACCGGAGCTGAATGAAGCCATAC
CAAACGACGAGCGTGACACCACGATGCCTGTAGCAATGGCAACAACGTTGCGCAAACTATTAACTGGCGA
ACTACTTACTCTAGCTTCCCGGCAACAATTAATAGACTGGATGGAGGCGGATAAAGTTGCAGGACCACTT
CTGCGCTCGGCCCTTCCGGCTGGCTGGTTTATTGCTGATAAATCTGGAGCCGGTGAGCGTGGGTCTCGCG
GTATCATTGCAGCACTGGGGCCAGATGGTAAGCCCTCCCGTATCGTAGTTATCTACACGACGGGGAGTCA
GGCAACTATGGATGAACGAAATAGACAGATCGCTGAGATAGGTGCCTCACTGATTAAGCATTGGTAACTG
TCAGACCAAGTTTACTCATATATACTTTAGATTGATTTAAAACTTCATTTTTAATTTAAAAGGATCTAGG
TGAAGATCCTTTTTGATAATCTCATGACCAAAATCCCTTAACGTGAGTTTTCGTTCCACTGAGCGTCAGA
CCCCGTAGAAAAGATCAAAGGATCTTCTTGAGATCCTTTTTTTCTGCGCGTAATCTGCTGCTTGCAAACA
AAAAAACCACCGCTACCAGCGGTGGTTTGTTTGCCGGATCAAGAGCTACCAACTCTTTTTCCGAAGGTAA
CTGGCTTCAGCAGAGCGCAGATACCAAATACTGTTCTTCTAGTGTAGCCGTAGTTAGGCCACCACTTCAA
GAACTCTGTAGCACCGCCTACATACCTCGCTCTGCTAATCCTGTTACCAGTGGCTGCTGCCAGTGGCGAT
AAGTCGTGTCTTACCGGGTTGGACTCAAGACGATAGTTACCGGATAAGGCGCAGCGGTCGGGCTGAACGG
GGGGTTCGTGCACACAGCCCAGCTTGGAGCGAACGACCTACACCGAACTGAGATACCTACAGCGTGAGCT
ATGAGAAAGCGCCACGCTTCCCGAAGGGAGAAAGGCGGACAGGTATCCGGTAAGCGGCAGGGTCGGAACA
GGAGAGCGCACGAGGGAGCTTCCAGGGGGAAACGCCTGGTATCTTTATAGTCCTGTCGGGTTTCGCCACC
TCTGACTTGAGCGTCGATTTTTGTGATGCTCGTCAGGGGGGCGGAGCCTATGGAAAAACGCCAGCAACGC
GGCCTTTTTACGGTTCCTGGCCTTTTGCTGGCCTTTTGCTCACATGTTCTTTCCTGCGTTATCCCCTGAT
TCTGTGGATAACCGTATTACCGCCTTTGAGTGAGCTGATACCGCTCGCCGCAGCCGAACGACCGAGCGCA
GCGAGTCAGTGAGCGAGGAAGCGGAAGAGCGCCCAATACGCAAACCGCCTCTCCCCGCGCGTTGGCCGAT
TCATTAATGCAGCTGGCACGACAGGTTTCCCGACTGGAAAGCGGGCAGTGAGCGCAACGCAATTAATGTG
AGTTAGCTCACTCATTAGGCACCCCAGGCTTTACACTTTATGCTTCCGGCTCGTATGTTGTGTGGAATTG
TGAGCGGATAACAATTTCACACAGGAAACAGCTATGACCATGATTACGCCAAGCGCGCAATTAACCCTCA
CTAAAGGGAACAAAAGCTGGAGCTGCAAGCTTAATGTAGTCTTATGCAATACTCTTGTAGTCTTGCAACA
TGGTAACGATGAGTTAGCAACATGCCTTACAAGGAGAGAAAAAGCACCGTGCATGCCGATTGGTGGAAGT
AAGGTGGTACGATCGTGCCTTATTAGGAAGGCAACAGACGGGTCTGACATGGATTGGACGAACCACTGAA
TTGCCGCATTGCAGAGATATTGTATTTAAGTGCCTAGCTCGATACATAAACGGGTCTCTCTGGTTAGACC
AGATCTGAGCCTGGGAGCTCTCTGGCTAACTAGGGAACCCACTGCTTAAGCCTCAATAAAGCTTGCCTTG
AGTGCTTCAAGTAGTGTGTGCCCGTCTGTTGTGTGACTCTGGTAACTAGAGATCCCTCAGACCCTTTTAG
TCAGTGTGGAAAATCTCTAGCAGTGGCGCCCGAACAGGGACTTGAAAGCGAAAGGGAAACCAGAGGAGCT
CTCTCGACGCAGGACTCGGCTTGCTGAAGCGCGCACGGCAAGAGGCGAGGGGCGGCGACTGGTGAGTACG
CCAAAAATTTTGACTAGCGGAGGCTAGAAGGAGAGAGATGGGTGCGAGAGCGTCAGTATTAAGCGGGGGA
GAATTAGATCGCGATGGGAAAAAATTCGGTTAAGGCCAGGGGGAAAGAAAAAATATAAATTAAAACATAT
AGTATGGGCAAGCAGGGAGCTAGAACGATTCGCAGTTAATCCTGGCCTGTTAGAAACATCAGAAGGCTGT
AGACAAATACTGGGACAGCTACAACCATCCCTTCAGACAGGATCAGAAGAACTTAGATCATTATATAATA
CAGTAGCAACCCTCTATTGTGTGCATCAAAGGATAGAGATAAAAGACACCAAGGAAGCTTTAGACAAGAT
AGAGGAAGAGCAAAACAAAAGTAAGACCACCGCACAGCAAGCGGCCGCTGATCTTCAGACCTGGAGGAGG
AGATATGAGGGACAATTGGAGAAGTGAATTATATAAATATAAAGTAGTAAAAATTGAACCATTAGGAGTA
GCACCCACCAAGGCAAAGAGAAGAGTGGTGCAGAGAGAAAAAAGAGCAGTGGGAATAGGAGCTTTGTTCC
TTGGGTTCTTGGGAGCAGCAGGAAGCACTATGGGCGCAGCGTCAATGACGCTGACGGTACAGGCCAGACA
ATTATTGTCTGGTATAGTGCAGCAGCAGAACAATTTGCTGAGGGCTATTGAGGCGCAACAGCATCTGTTG
CAACTCACAGTCTGGGGCATCAAGCAGCTCCAGGCAAGAATCCTGGCTGTGGAAAGATACCTAAAGGATC
AACAGCTCCTGGGGATTTGGGGTTGCTCTGGAAAACTCATTTGCACCACTGCTGTGCCTTGGAATGCTAG
TTGGAGTAATAAATCTCTGGAACAGATTTGGAATCACACGACCTGGATGGAGTGGGACAGAGAAATTAAC
AATTACACAAGCTTAATACACTCCTTAATTGAAGAATCGCAAAACCAGCAAGAAAAGAATGAACAAGAAT
TATTGGAATTAGATAAATGGGCAAGTTTGTGGAATTGGTTTAACATAACAAATTGGCTGTGGTATATAAA
ATTATTCATAATGATAGTAGGAGGCTTGGTAGGTTTAAGAATAGTTTTTGCTGTACTTTCTATAGTGAAT
AGAGTTAGGCAGGGATATTCACCATTATCGTTTCAGACCCACCTCCCAACCCCGAGGGGACCCAGAGAGG
GCCTATTTCCCATGATTCCTTCATATTTGCATATACGATACAAGGCTGTTAGAGAGATAATTAGAATTAA
TTTGACTGTAAACACAAAGATATTAGTACAAAATACGTGACGTAGAAAGTAATAATTTCTTGGGTAGTTT
GCAGTTTTAAAATTATGTTTTAAAATGGACTATCATATGCTTACCGTAACTTGAAAGTATTTCGATTTCT
TGGCTTTATATATCTTGTGGAAAGGACGAAACACCGTGGAGTTTGAATGGTCCGTGGTTTTAGAGCTAGA
AATAGCAAGTTAAAATAAGGCTAGTCCGTTATCAACTTGAAAAAGTGGCACCGAGTCGGTGCTTTTTTAA
GCTTGGCGTAACTAGATCTTGAGACAAATGGCAGTATTCATCCACAATTTTAAAAGAAAAGGGGGGATTG
GGGGGTACAGTGCAGGGGAAAGAATAGTAGACATAATAGCAACAGACATACAAACTAAAGAATTACAAAA
ACAAATTACAAAAATTCAAAATTTTCGGGTTTATTACAGGGACAGCAGAGATCCACTTTGGCGCCGGCTC
GAGGGGG
