>Addgene plasmid #75793 | SGK223 gRNA (BRDN0001147947) | depositor partial sequence | sequence record 143253 | Target Sequence
TGGAGTTTGAATGGTCCGTG
