>Addgene plasmid #75793 | SGK223 gRNA (BRDN0001147947) | addgene partial sequence | sequence record 184577 | hU6-F
TACGTGACGTAGAAAGTAATAATTTCTTGGGTAGTTTGCAGTTTTAAAATTATGTTTTAAAATGGACTAT
CATATGCTTACCGTAACTTGAAAGTATTTCGATTTCTTGGCTTTATATATCTTGTGGAAAGGACGAAACA
CCGTGGAGTTTGAATGGTCCGTGGTTTTAGAGCTAGAAATAGCAAGTTAAAATAAGGCTAGTCCGTTATC
AACTTGAAAAAGTGGCACCGAGTCGGTGCTTTTTTAAGCTTGGCGTAACTAGATCTTGAGACAAATGGCA
GTATTCATCCACAATTTTAAAAGAAAAGGGGGGATTGGGGGGTACAGTGCAGGGGAAAGAATAGTAGACA
TAATAGCAACAGACATACAAACTAAAGAATTACAAAAACAAATTACAAAAATTCAAAATTTTCGGGTTTA
TTACAGGGACAGCAGAGATCCACTTTGGCGCCGGCTCGAGGGGGCCCGGGTGCAAAGATGGATAAAGTTT
TAAACAGAGAGGAATCTTTGCAGCTAATGGACCTTCTAGGTCTTGAAAGGAGTNNAATTGGCTCCGGTGC
CCGTCAGTGG
